>Addgene plasmid #78693 | BC-A1-006 | addgene full sequence | sequence record 171252 | Addgene NGS Result
ATGCGTAAAGGAGAAGAACTTTTCACTGGAGTTGTCCCAATTCTTGTTGAATTAGATGGTGATGTTAATG
GGCACAAATTTTCTGTCAGTGGAGAGGGTGAAGGTGATGCAACATACGGAAAACTTACCCTTAAATTTAT
TTGCACTACTGGAAAACTACCTGTTCCATGGCCAACACTTGTCACTACTTTCGGTTATGGTGTTCAATGC
TTTGCGAGATACCCAGATCACATGAAACAGCATGACTTTTTCAAGAGTGCCATGCCCGAAGGTTATGTAC
AGGAAAGAACTATATTTTTCAAAGATGACGGGAACTACAAGACACGTGCTGAAGTCAAGTTTGAAGGTGA
TACCCTTGTTAATAGAATCGAGTTAAAAGGTATTGATTTTAAAGAAGATGGAAACATTCTTGGACACAAA
TTGGAATACAACTATAACTCACACAATGTATACATCATGGCAGACAAACAAAAGAATGGAATCAAAGTTA
ACTTCAAAATTAGACACAACATTGAAGATGGAAGCGTTCAACTAGCAGACCATTATCAACAAAATACTCC
AATTGGCGATGGCCCTGTCCTTTTACCAGACAACCATTACCTGTCCACACAATCTGCCCTTTCGAAAGAT
CCCAACGAAAAGAGAGACCACATGGTCCTTCTTGAGTTTGTAACAGCTGCTGGGATTACACATGGCATGG
ATGAACTATACAAATAATAATCTAGACACTGATAGTGCTAGTGTAGATCACTACTAGAGCCAGGCATCAA
ATAAAACGAAAGGCTCAGTCGAAAGACTGGGCCTTTCGTTTTATCTGTTGTTTGTCGGTGAACGCTCTCT
ACTAGAGTCACACTGGCTCACCTTCGGGTGGGCCTTTCTGCGTTTATACCCGGGTACTAGAGGTCCGGCA
AAAAAGGGCAAGGTGTCACCACCCTGCCCTTTTTCTTTAAAACCGAAAAGATTACTTCGCGTTATGCAGG
CTTCCTCGCTCACTGACTCGCTGCGCTCGGTCGTTCGGCTGCGGCGAGCGGTATCAGCTCACTCAAAGGC
GGTAATACGGTTATCCACAGAATCAGGGGATAACGCAGGAAAGAACATGTGAGCAAAAGGCCAGCAAAAG
GCCAGGAACCGTAAAAAGGCCGCGTTGCTGGCGTTTTTCCACAGGCTCCGCCCCCCTGACGAGCATCACA
AAAATCGACGCTCAAGTCAGAGGTGGCGAAACCCGACAGGACTATAAAGATACCAGGCGTTTCCCCCTGG
AAGCTCCCTCGTGCGCTCTCCTGTTCCGACCCTGCCGCTTACCGGATACCTGTCCGCCTTTCTCCCTTCG
GGAAGCGTGGCGCTTTCTCATAGCTCACGCTGTAAGTATCTCAGTTCGGTGTAGGTCGTTCGCTCCAAGC
TGGGCTGTGTGCACGAACCCCCCGTTCAGCCCGACCGCTGCGCCTTATCCGGTAACTATCGTCTTGAGTC
CAACCCGGTAAGACACGACTTATCGCCACTGGCAGCAGCCACTGGTAACAGGATTAGCAGAGCGAGGTAT
GTAGGCGGTGCTACAGAGTTCTTGAAGTGGTGGCCTAACTACGGCTACACTAGAAGAACAGTATTTGGTA
TCTGCGCTCTGCTGAAGCCAGTTACCTTCGGAAAAAGAGTTGGTAGCTCTTGATCCGGCAAACAAACCAC
CGCTGGTAGCGGTGGTTTTTTTGTTTGCAAGCAGCAGATTACGCGCAGAAAAAAAGGATCTCAAGAAGAT
CCTTTGATCTTTTCTACGGGGTCAGACGCTCAGTGGAACGAAAACTCACGTTAAGGGATTTTGGTCATGA
GATTATCAAAAAGGATCTTCACCTAGATCCTTTTAAATTAAAAATGAAGTTTTAAATCAATCTAAAGTAT
ATATGAGTAAACTTGGTCTGACAGCTCGAGGCTTGGATTCTCACCAATAAAAAACGCCCGGCGGCAACCG
AGCGTTCTGAACAAATCCAGATGGAGTTCTGAGGTCATTACTGGATCTATCAACAGGAGTCCAAGCGAGC
TCGATATCAAATTACGCCCCGCCCTGCCACTCATCGCAGTACTGTTGTAATTCATTAAGCATTCTGCCGA
CATGGAAGCCATCACAAACGGCATGATGAACCTGAATCGCCAGCGGCATCAGCACCTTGTCGCCTTGCGT
ATAATATTTGCCCATGGTGAAAACGGGGGCGAAGAAGTTGTCCATATTGGCCACGTTTAAATCAAAACTG
GTGAAACTCACCCAGGGATTGGCTGAGACGAAAAACATATTCTCAATAAACCCTTTAGGGAAATAGGCCA
GGTTTTCACCGTAACACGCCACATCTTGCGAATATATGTGTAGAAACTGCCGGAAATCGTCGTGGTATTC
ACTCCAGAGCGATGAAAACGTTTCAGTTTGCTCATGGAAAACGGTGTAACAAGGGTGAACACTATCCCAT
ATCACCAGCTCACCGTCTTTCATTGCCATACGAAATTCCGGATGAGCATTCATCAGGCGGGCAAGAATGT
GAATAAAGGCCGGATAAAACTTGTGCTTATTTTTCTTTACGGTCTTTAAAAAGGCCGTAATATCCAGCTG
AACGGTCTGGTTATAGGTACATTGAGCAACTGACTGAAATGCCTCAAAATGTTCTTTACGATGCCATTGG
GATATATCAACGGTGGTATATCCAGTGATTTTTTTCTCCATTTTAGCTTCCTTAGCTCCTGAAAATCTCG
ATAACTCAAAAAATACGCCCGGTAGTGATCTTATTTCATTATGGTGAAAGTTGGAACCTCTTACGTGCCC
GATCAACTCGAGTGCCACCTGACGTCTAAGAAACCATTATTATCATGACATTAACCTATAAAAATAGGCG
TATCACGAGGCAGAATTTCAGATAAAAAAAATCCTTAGCTTTCGCTAAGGATGATTTCTGGCTGCAGTTT
ACAGCTAGCTCAGTCCTAGGGACTGTGCTAGCGGATCCAAAGAGGAGAAAGAATTCATGAAAAACATAAA
TGCCGACGACACATACAGAATAATTAATAAAATTAAAGCGTGTAGAAGCAATAATGATATTAATCAATGC
TTATCTGATATGACTAAAATGGTACATTGTGAATATTATTTACTCGCGATCATTTATCCTCATTCTATGG
TTAAATCTGATATTTCAATCCTAGATAATTACCCTAAAAAATGGAGGCAATATTATGATGACGCTAATTT
AATAAAATATGATCCTATAGTAGATTATTCTAACTCCAATCATTCACCAATTAATTGGAATATATTTGAA
AACAATGCTGTAAATAAAAAATCTCCAAATGTAATTAAAGAAGCGAAAACATCAGGTCTTATCACTGGGT
TTAGTTTCCCTATTCATACGGCTAACAATGGCTTCGGAATGCTTAGTTTTGCACATTCAGAAAAAGACAA
CTATATAGATAGTTTATTTTTACATGCGTGTATGAACATACCATTAATTGTTCCTTCTCTAGTTGATAAT
TATCGAAAAATAAATATAGCAAATAATAAATCAAACAACGATTTAACCAAAAGAGAAAAAGAATGTTTAG
CGTGGGCATGCGAAGGAAAAAGCTCTTGGGATATTTCAAAAATATTAGGTTGCAGTGAGCGTACTGTCAC
TTTCCATTTAACCAATGCGCAAATGAAACTCAATACAACAAACCGCTGCCAAAGTATTTCTAAAGCAATT
TTAACAGGAGCAATTGATTGCCCATACTTTAAAAATTAATAAGCGGCCGCCACTGATAGTGCTAGTGTAG
ATCACTACTAGAGCCAGGCATCAAATAAAACGAAAGGCTCAGTCGAAAGACTGGGCCTTTCGTTTTATCT
GTTGTTTGTCGGTGAACGCTCTCTACTAGAGTCACACTGGCTCACCTTCGGGTGGGCCTTTCTGCGTTTA
TAGGTACCTACTAGAGAGGTTCTGTTAAGTAACTGAACCCAATGTCGTTAGTGACGCTTACCTCTTAAGA
GGTCACTGACCTAACAAAGCTTACCTGTAGGATCGTACAGGTTTACGCAAGAAAATGGTTTGTTATAGTC
GAATAAAACTAGTAAAGAGGAGAAATAGCAT
Features (pLannotate 1.2.2; 13 found; start..end, strand, type, name):
      1..714     +  CDS            hfriFP: hfriFP is a fluorescent protein published in 2013, derived from Herbaspirillum frisingense.
    768..839     +  terminator     rrnB T1 terminator: transcription terminator T1 from the E. coli rrnB gene
    855..882     +  terminator     T7Te terminator: phage T7 early transcription terminator
    904..961     +  terminator     his operon terminator: This putative transcriptin terminator from the E. coli his operon has a 2-bp deletion introduced during synthesis. Its efficiency has not been determined.
   1156..1744    -  rep_origin     ori: high-copy-number ColE1/pMB1/pBR322/pUC origin of replication
   1927..2021    -  terminator     lambda t0 terminator: transcription terminator from phage lambda
   2045..2701    -  CDS            cat: CAT_ECOLX - Experimental evidence at protein level: Swiss-Prot protein existence level 1. This enzyme is an effector of chloramphenicol resistance in bacteria. From Escherichia coli. This protein is used as a marker in many commonly used cloning vectors, such as pACYC184.
   2702..2799    -  promoter       cat promoter: promoter of the E. coli cat gene encoding chloramphenicol acetyltransferase
   2885..2928    -  terminator     bacterial terminator: putative bacterial transcription terminator
   2941..2960    +  promoter       J23119(SpeI) promoter (fragment): bacterial promoter (Registry of Standard Biological Parts BBa J23119) modified to end with an SpeI site
   2997..3746    +  CDS            luxR: LUXR_ALIFS - Experimental evidence at protein level: Swiss-Prot protein existence level 1. Transcriptional activator of the bioluminescence operon. Binds to the OHHL autoinducer. From Aliivibrio fischeri (Vibrio fischeri).
   3802..3873    +  terminator     rrnB T1 terminator: transcription terminator T1 from the E. coli rrnB gene
   3889..3916    +  terminator     T7Te terminator: phage T7 early transcription terminator
