[The description below was written by a language model from this plasmid's Addgene catalogue record and pLannotate feature annotations shown in this document.]
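Description:
BC-A1-006 is a synthetic-biology plasmid built on pSB1C3, the standard high-copy parts-registry backbone for Escherichia coli. It replicates from a ColE1/pUC-type origin and is selected with chloramphenicol through a cat gene driven by its own promoter. Terminators flank the cloning region and insulate the insert from backbone transcription. The roughly 2 kb insert was assembled by Gibson cloning, giving a plasmid of about 4.1 kb.

The payload is a two-unit LuxR-based regulatory circuit. In the first unit, the weak constitutive Anderson-family promoter BBa_J23109 and the strong ribosome binding site BBa_B0034 drive wild-type luxR from Aliivibrio fischeri, followed by a double terminator (rrnB T1 plus T7Te). LuxR is a transcriptional activator that binds the acyl-homoserine lactone autoinducer OHHL. In the second unit, the LuxR-responsive pLux promoter and another BBa_B0034 site control a GFP reporter, again closed by the rrnB T1/T7Te terminator pair. Fluorescence output should therefore depend on the LuxR level set by the weak promoter and on the presence of the autoinducer.

Some automated annotations differ from the catalogue description. The promoter upstream of luxR is called as a fragment of the related J23119, probably because Anderson promoters share much sequence. The reporter reading frame is labelled hfriFP rather than GFP, and pLux and the ribosome binding sites are not annotated. The catalogue description is the better guide to the intended design. The plasmid belongs to a toolbox of modular constructs in which promoter and RBS strengths are varied, intended for exploring gene regulation in synthetic biology training.
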