Addgene plasmid #78693: BC-A1-006
Purpose: A weak promoter drives the expression of wild type luxR, which regulates expression of GFP under the control of a strong RBS.
Depositing lab: Brian Chow. Depositing organization: University of Pennsylvania. Publication: Toolbox for Exploring Modular Gene Regulation in Synthetic Biology Training. Magaraci MS, Bermudez JG, Yogish D, Pak DH, Mollov V, Tycko J, Issadore D, Mannickarottu SG, Chow BY. ACS Synth Biol. 2016 Apr 25. 10.1021/acssynbio.6b00057 PubMed 27111289.
Backbone
  Vector backbone: pSB1C3
  Backbone manufacturer: Registry of Standardized Biological Parts
  Backbone size w/o insert (bp): 2047
  Total vector size (bp): 4099
  Vector type: Synthetic Biology
Growth in bacteria
  Bacterial resistance: Chloramphenicol, 25 μg/mL
  Growth temperature: 37°C
  Growth strain: NEB Turbo
  Growth instructions: Reporter gene expression can also be assayed at room temperature (~25C).
  Copy number: High Copy
Gene/Insert
  Gene/Insert name: BBa_J23109-BBa_B0034-luxR-Terminator-pLux-BBa_B0034-GFP-Terminator
  Species: Synthetic
  Insert size (bp): 2052
  Cloning method: Gibson Cloning
  Sequencing primers: 5′ tgccacctgacgtctaagaa (VF2); 3′ attaccgcctttgagtgagc (VR)
Terms and licenses: Academic/Nonprofit Terms; Industry Terms: Not Available to Industry
How to cite: BC-A1-006 was a gift from Brian Chow (Addgene plasmid # 78693 ; http://n2t.net/addgene:78693 ; RRID:Addgene_78693)
